>Addgene plasmid #74859 | pGWB517 | depositor full sequence | sequence record 141534 | pGWB517 sequence 12177 bps
TTTCACGCCCTTTTAAATATCCGATTATTCTAATAAACGCTCTTTTCTCTTAGGTTTACCCGCCAATATA
TCCTGTCAAACACTGATAGTTTAAACTGAAGGCGGGAAACGACAATCTGATCCAAGCTCAAGCTGCTCTA
GCATTCGCCATTCAGGCTGCGCAACTGTTGGGAAGGGCGATCGGTGCGGGCCTCTTCGCTATTACGCCAG
CTGGCGAAAGGGGGATGTGCTGCAAGGCGATTAAGTTGGGTAACGCCAGGGTTTTCCCAGTCACGACGTT
GTAAAACGACGGCCAGTGCCAAGCTTGCATGCCTGCAGGTCCCCAGATTAGCCTTTTCAATTTCAGAAAG
AATGCTAACCCACAGATGGTTAGAGAGGCTTACGCAGCAGGTCTCATCAAGACGATCTACCCGAGCAATA
ATCTCCAGGAAATCAAATACCTTCCCAAGAAGGTTAAAGATGCAGTCAAAAGATTCAGGACTAACTGCAT
CAAGAACACAGAGAAAGATATATTTCTCAAGATCAGAAGTACTATTCCAGTATGGACGATTCAAGGCTTG
CTTCACAAACCAAGGCAAGTAATAGAGATTGGAGTCTCTAAAAAGGTAGTTCCCACTGAATCAAAGGCCA
TGGAGTCAAAGATTCAAATAGAGGACCTAACAGAACTCGCCGTAAAGACTGGCGAACAGTTCATACAGAG
TCTCTTACGACTCAATGACAAGAAGAAAATCTTCGTCAACATGGTGGAGCACGACACACTTGTCTACTCC
AAAAATATCAAAGATACAGTCTCAGAAGACCAAAGGGCAATTGAGACTTTTCAACAAAGGGTAATATCCG
GAAACCTCCTCGGATTCCATTGCCCAGCTATCTGTCACTTTATTGTGAAGATAGTGGAAAAGGAAGGTGG
CTCCTACAAATGCCATCATTGCGATAAAGGAAAGGCCATCGTTGAAGATGCCTCTGCCGACAGTGGTCCC
AAAGATGGACCCCCACCCACGAGGAGCATCGTGGAAAAAGAAGACGTTCCAACCACGTCTTCAAAGCAAG
TGGATTGATGTGATATCTCCACTGACGTAAGGGATGACGCACAATCCCACTATCCTTCGCAAGACCCTTC
CTCTATATAAGGAAGTTCATTTCATTTGGAGAGAACACGGGGGACTCTAGAGTTATCAACAAGTTTGTAC
AAAAAAGCTGAACGAGAAACGTAAAATGATATAAATATCAATATATTAAATTAGATTTTGCATAAAAAAC
AGACTACATAATACTGTAAAACACAACATATCCAGTCACTATGGCGGCCCCTCGAGGGGCCGCATTAGGC
ACCCCAGGCTTTACACTTTATGCTTCCGGCTCGTATAATGTGTGGATTTTGAGTTAGGATCCGGCGAGAT
TTTCAGGAGCTAAGGAAGCTAAAATGGAGAAAAAAATCACTGGATATACCACCGTTGATATATCCCAATG
GCATCGTAAAGAACATTTTGAGGCATTTCAGTCAGTTGCTCAATGTACCTATAACCAGACCGTTCAGCTG
GATATTACGGCCTTTTTAAAGACCGTAAAGAAAAATAAGCACAAGTTTTATCCGGCCTTTATTCACATTC
TTGCCCGCCTGATGAATGCTCATCCGGAATTCCGTATGGCAATGAAAGACGGTGAGCTGGTGATATGGGA
TAGTGTTCACCCTTGTTACACCGTTTTCCATGAGCAAACTGAAACGTTTTCATCGCTCTGGAGTGAATAC
CACGACGATTTCCGGCAGTTTCTACACATATATTCGCAAGATGTGGCGTGTTACGGTGAAAACCTGGCCT
ATTTCCCTAAAGGGTTTATTGAGAATATGTTTTTCGTCTCAGCCAATCCCTGGGTGAGTTTCACCAGTTT
TGATTTAAACGTGGCCAATATGGACAACTTCTTCGCCCCCGTTTTCACCATGGGCAAATATTATACGCAA
GGCGACAAGGTGCTGATGCCGCTGGCGATTCAGGTTCATCATGCCGTCTGTGATGGCTTCCATGTCGGCA
GAATGCTTAATGAATTACAACAGTACTGCGATGAGTGGCAGGGCGGGGCGTAAAGATCTGGATCCGGCTT
ACTAAAAGCCAGATAACAGTATGCGTATTTGCGCGCTGATTTTTGCGGTATAAGAATATATACTGATATG
TATACCCGAAGTATGTCAAAAAGAGGTGTGCTATGAAGCAGCGTATTACAGTGACAGTTGACAGCGACAG
CTATCAGTTGCTCAAGGCATATATGATGTCAATATCTCCGGTCTGGTAAGCACAACCATGCAGAATGAAG
CCCGTCGTCTGCGTGCCGAACGCTGGAAAGCGGAAAATCAGGAAGGGATGGCTGAGGTCGCCCGGTTTAT
TGAAATGAACGGCTCTTTTGCTGACGAGAACAGGGACTGGTGAAATGCAGTTTAAGGTTTACACCTATAA
AAGAGAGAGCCGTTATCGTCTGTTTGTGGATGTACAGAGTGATATTATTGACACGCCCGGGCGACGGATG
GTGATCCCCCTGGCCAGTGCACGTCTGCTGTCAGATAAAGTCTCCCGTGAACTTTACCCGGTGGTGCATA
TCGGGGATGAAAGCTGGCGCATGATGACCACCGATATGGCCAGTGTGCCGGTCTCCGTTATCGGGGAAGA
AGTGGCTGATCTCAGCCACCGCGAAAATGACATCAAAAACGCCATTAACCTGATGTTCTGGGGAATATAA
ATGTCAGGCTCCCTTATACACAGCCAGTCTGCAGGTCGACCATAGTGACTGGATATGTTGTGTTTTACAG
TATTATGTAGTCTGTTTTTTATGCAAAATCTAATTTAATATATTGATATTTATATCATTTTACGTTTCTC
GTTCAGCTTTCTTGTACAAAGTGGTTGATAACAGCGGGTTAATTAACGGTGAACAAAAGCTAATCTCCGA
GGAAGACTTGAACGGTGAACAAAAATTAATCTCAGAAGAAGACTTGAACGGACTCGACGGTGAACAAAAG
TTGATTTCTGAAGAAGATTTGAACGGTGAACAAAAGCTAATCTCCGAGGAAGACTTGAACGGTAGCGCTT
AGAGCTCGAATTTCCCCGATCGTTCAAACATTTGGCAATAAAGTTTCTTAAGATTGAATCCTGTTGCCGG
TCTTGCGATGATTATCATATAATTTCTGTTGAATTACGTTAAGCATGTAATAATTAACATGTAATGCATG
ACGTTATTTATGAGATGGGTTTTTATGATTAGAGTCCCGCAATTATACATTTAATACGCGATAGAAAACA
AAATATAGCGCGCAAACTAGGATAAATTATCGCGCGCGGTGTCATCTATGTTACTAGATCGGGAATTGGT
TCCGGAACCAATTCGTAATCATGGTCATAGCTGTTTCCTGTGTGAAATTGTTATCCGCTCACAATTCCAC
ACAACATACGAGCCGGAAGCATAAAGTGTAAAGCCTGGGGTGCCTAATGAGTGAGCTAACTCACATTAGG
CTGAATTAGGCGCGCCTATTTCTATTAATTCCCGATCTAGTAACATAGATGACACCGCGCGCGATAATTT
ATCCTAGTTTGCGCGCTATATTTTGTTTTCTATCGCGTATTAAATGTATAATTGCGGGACTCTAATCATA
AAAACCCATCTCATAAATAACGTCATGCATTACATGTTAATTATTACATGCTTAACGTAATTCAACAGAA
ATTATATGATAATCATCGCAAGACCGGCAACAGGATTCAATCTTAAGAAACTTTATTGCCAAATGTTTGA
ACGATCGGGGAAATTCGGGGGATCGATCCCGCGAACTGTGGACGAGAACTGTGCCACCAAGCGTAAGGCC
GTTCTCTCGCATTTGCCTTGCTAGGCTCGCGCGAGTTGCTGGCTGAGGCGTTCTCGAAATCAGCTCTTGT
TCGGTCGGCATCTACTCTATTCCTTTGCCCTCGGACGAGTGCTGGGGCGTCGGTTTCCACTATCGGCGAG
TACTTCTACACAGCCATCGGTCCAGACGGCCGCGCTTCTGCGGGCGATTTGTGTACGCCCGACAGTCCCG
GCTCCGGATCGGACGATTGCGTCGCATCGACCCTGCGCCCAAGCTGCATCATCGAAATTGCCGTCAACCA
AGCTCTGATAGAGTTGGTCAAGACCAATGCGGAGCATATACGCCCGGAGCCGCGGCGATCCTGCAAGCTC
CGGATGCCTCCGCTCGAAGTAGCGCGTCTGCTGCTCCATACAAGCCAACCACGGCCTCCAGAAGAAGATG
TTGGCGACCTCGTATTGGGAATCCCCGAACATCGCCTCGCTCCAGTCAATGACCGCTGTTATGCGGCCAT
TGTCCGTCAGGACATTGTTGGAGCCGAAATCCGCGTGCACGAGGTGCCGGACTTCGGGGCAGTCCTCGGC
CCAAAGCATCAGCTCATCGAGAGCCTGCGCGACGGACGCACTGACGGTGTCGTCCATCACAGTTTGCCAG
TGATACACATGGGGATCAGCAATCGCGCATATGAAATCACGCCATGTAGTGTATTGACCGATTCCTTGCG
GTCCGAATGGGCCGAACCCGCTCGTCTGGCTAAGATCGGCCGCAGCGATCGCATCCATGGCCTCCGCGAC
CGGCTGCAGAACAGCGGGCAGTTCGGTTTCAGGCAGGTCTTGCAACGTGACACCCTGTGCACGGCGGGAG
ATGCAATAGGTCAGGCTCTCGCTGAATGCCCCAATGTCAAGCACTTCCGGAATCGGGAGCGCGGCCGATG
CAAAGTGCCGATAAACATAACGATCTTTGTAGAAACCATCGGCGCAGCTATTTACCCGCAGGACATATCC
ACGCCCTCCTACATCGAAGCTGAAAGCACGAGATTCTTCGCCCTCCGAGAGCTGCATCAGGTCGGAGACG
CTGTCGAACTTTTCGATCAGAAACTTCTCGACAGACGTCGCGGTGAGTTCAGGCTTTTTCATATCTTATT
GCCCCCCGGGATCAGATCTGGATTGAGAGTGAATATGAGACTCTAATTGGATACCGAGGGGAATTTATGG
AACGTCAGTGGAGCATTTTTGACAAGAAATATTTGCTAGCTGATAGTGACCTTAGGCGACTTTTGAACGC
GCAATAATGGTTTCTGACGTATGTGCTTAGCTCATTAAACTCCAGAAACCCGCGGCTGAGTGGCTCCTTC
AACGTTGCGGTTCTGTCAGTTCCAAACGTAAAACGGCTTGTCCCGCGTCATCGGCGGGGGTCATAACGTG
ACTCCCTTAATTCTCCGCTCATGATCTTGATCCCCTGCGCCATCAGATCCTTGGCGGCAAGAAAGCCATC
CAGTTTACTTTGCAGGGCTTCCCAACCTTACCAGAGGGCGCCCCAGCTGGCAATTCCGGTTCGCTTGCTG
TCCATAAAACCGCCCAGTCTAGCTATCGCCATGTAAGCCCACTGCAAGCTACCTGCTTTCTCTTTGCGCT
TGCGTTTTCCCTTGTCCAGATAGCCCAGTAGCTGACATTCATCCGGGGTCAGCACCGTTTCTGCGGACTG
GCTTTCTACGTGTTCCGCTTCCTTTAGCAGCCCTTGCGCCCTGAGTGCTTGCGGCAGCGTGAAGCTGATC
CGTCGAGATTAATAGAAATAAATTCAGCCTAATTCGGCGTTAATTCAGTACATTAAAAACGTCCGCAATG
TGTTATTAAGTTGTCTAAGCGTCAATTTGTTTACACCACAATATATCCTGCCACCAGCCAGCCAACAGCT
CCCCGACCGGCAGCTCGGCACAAAATCACCACTCGATACAGGCAGCCCATCAGTCCGGGACGGCGTCAGC
GGGAGAGCCGTTGTAAGGCGGCAGACTTTGCTCATGTTACCGATGCTATTCGGAAGAACGGCAACTAAGC
TGCCGGGTTTGAAACACGGATGATCTCGCGGAGGGTAGCATGTTGATTGTAACGATGACAGAGCGTTGCT
GCCTGTGATCAATTCGGGCACGAACCCAGTGGACATAAGCCTGTTCGGTTCGTAAGCTGTAATGCAAGTA
GCGTATGCGCTCACGCAACTGGTCCAGAACCTTGACCGAACGCAGCGGTGGTAACGGCGCAGTGGCGGTT
TTCATGGCTTGTTATGACTGTTTTTTTGGGGTACAGTCTATGCCTCGGGCATCCAAGCAGCAAGCGCGTT
ACGCCGTGGGTCGATGTTTGATGTTATGGAGCAGCAACGATGTTACGCAGCAGGGCAGTCGCCCTAAAAC
AAAGTTAAACATCATGGGGGAAGCGGTGATCGCCGAAGTATCGACTCAACTATCAGAGGTAGTTGGCGTC
ATCGAGCGCCATCTCGAACCGACGTTGCTGGCCGTACATTTGTACGGCTCCGCAGTGGATGGCGGCCTGA
AGCCACACAGTGATATTGATTTGCTGGTTACGGTGACCGTAAGGCTTGATGAAACAACGCGGCGAGCTTT
GATCAACGACCTTTTGGAAACTTCGGCTTCCCCTGGAGAGAGCGAGATTCTCCGCGCTGTAGAAGTCACC
ATTGTTGTGCACGACGACATCATTCCGTGGCGTTATCCAGCTAAGCGCGAACTGCAATTTGGAGAATGGC
AGCGCAATGACATTCTTGCAGGTATCTTCGAGCCAGCCACGATCGACATTGATCTGGCTATCTTGCTGAC
AAAAGCAAGAGAACATAGCGTTGCCTTGGTAGGTCCAGCGGCGGAGGAACTCTTTGATCCGGTTCCTGAA
CAGGATCTATTTGAGGCGCTAAATGAAACCTTAACGCTATGGAACTCGCCGCCCGACTGGGCTGGCGATG
AGCGAAATGTAGTGCTTACGTTGTCCCGCATTTGGTACAGCGCAGTAACCGGCAAAATCGCGCCGAAGGA
TGTCGCTGCCGACTGGGCAATGGAGCGCCTGCCGGCCCAGTATCAGCCCGTCATACTTGAAGCTAGACAG
GCTTATCTTGGACAAGAAGAAGATCGCTTGGCCTCGCGCGCAGATCAGTTGGAAGAATTTGTCCACTACG
TGAAAGGCGAGATCACCAAGGTAGTCGGCAAATAATGTCTAGCTAGAAATTCGTTCAAGCCGACGCCGCT
TCGCGGCGCGGCTTAACTCAAGCGTTAGATGCACTAAGCACATAATTGCTCACAGCCAAACTATCAGGTC
AAGTCTGCTTTTATTATTTTTAAGCGTGCATAATAAGCCCTACACAAATTGGGAGATATATCATGCATGA
CCAAAATCCCTTAACGTGAGTTTTCGTTCCACTGAGCGTCAGACCCCGTAGAAAAGATCAAAGGATCTTC
TTGAGATCCTTTTTTTCTGCGCGTAATCTGCTGCTTGCAAACAAAAAAACCACCGCTACCAGCGGTGGTT
TGTTTGCCGGATCAAGAGCTACCAACTCTTTTTCCGAAGGTAACTGGCTTCAGCAGAGCGCAGATACCAA
ATACTGTCCTTCTAGTGTAGCCGTAGTTAGGCCACCACTTCAAGAACTCTGTAGCACCGCCTACATACCT
CGCTCTGCTAATCCTGTTACCAGTGGCTGCTGCCAGTGGCGATAAGTCGTGTCTTACCGGGTTGGACTCA
AGACGATAGTTACCGGATAAGGCGCAGCGGTCGGGCTGAACGGGGGGTTCGTGCACACAGCCCAGCTTGG
AGCGAACGACCTACACCGAACTGAGATACCTACAGCGTGAGCTATGAGAAAGCGCCACGCTTCCCGAAGG
GAGAAAGGCGGACAGGTATCCGGTAAGCGGCAGGGTCGGAACAGGAGAGCGCACGAGGGAGCTTCCAGGG
GGAAACGCCTGGTATCTTTATAGTCCTGTCGGGTTTCGCCACCTCTGACTTGAGCGTCGATTTTTGTGAT
GCTCGTCAGGGGGGCGGAGCCTATGGAAAAACGCCAGCAACGCGGCCTTTTTACGGTTCCTGGCCTTTTG
CTGGCCTTTTGCTCACATGTTCTTTCCTGCGTTATCCCCTGATTCTGTGGATAACCGTATTACCGCCTTT
GAGTGAGCTGATACCGCTCGCCGCAGCCGAACGACCGAGCGCAGCGAGTCAGTGAGCGAGGAAGCGGAAG
AGCGCCTGATGCGGTATTTTCTCCTTACGCATCTGTGCGGTATTTCACACCGCATATGGTGCACTCTCAG
TACAATCTGCTCTGATGCCGCATAGTTAAGCCAGTATACACTCCGCTATCGCTACGTGACTGGGTCATGG
CTGCGCCCCGACACCCGCCAACACCCGCTGACGCGCCCTGACGGGCTTGTCTGCTCCCGGCATCCGCTTA
CAGACAAGCTGTGACCGTCTCCGGGAGCTGCATGTGTCAGAGGTTTTCACCGTCATCACCGAAACGCGCG
AGGCAGGGTGCCTTGATGTGGGCGCCGGCGGTCGAGTGGCGACGGCGCGGCTTGTCCGCGCCCTGGTAGA
TTGCCTGGCCGTAGGCCAGCCATTTTTGAGCGGCCAGCGGCCGCGATAGGCCGACGCGAAGCGGCGGGGC
GTAGGGAGCGCAGCGACCGAAGGGTAGGCGCTTTTTGCAGCTCTTCGGCTGTGCGCTGGCCAGACAGTTA
TGCACAGGCCAGGCGGGTTTTAAGAGTTTTAATAAGTTTTAAAGAGTTTTAGGCGGAAAAATCGCCTTTT
TTCTCTTTTATATCAGTCACTTACATGTGTGACCGGTTCCCAATGTACGGCTTTGGGTTCCCAATGTACG
GGTTCCGGTTCCCAATGTACGGCTTTGGGTTCCCAATGTACGTGCTATCCACAGGAAAGAGACCTTTTCG
ACCTTTTTCCCCTGCTAGGGCAATTTGCCCTAGCATCTGCTCCGTACATTAGGAACCGGCGGATGCTTCG
CCCTCGATCAGGTTGCGGTAGCGCATGACTAGGATCGGGCCAGCCTGCCCCGCCTCCTCCTTCAAATCGT
ACTCCGGCAGGTCATTTGACCCGATCAGCTTGCGCACGGTGAAACAGAACTTCTTGAACTCTCCGGCGCT
GCCACTGCGTTCGTAGATCGTCTTGAACAACCATCTGGCTTCTGCCTTGCCTGCGGCGCGGCGTGCCAGG
CGGTAGAGAAAACGGCCGATGCCGGGATCGATCAAAAAGTAATCGGGGTGAACCGTCAGCACGTCCGGGT
TCTTGCCTTCTGTGATCTCGCGGTACATCCAATCAGCTAGCTCGATCTCGATGTACTCCGGCCGCCCGGT
TTCGCTCTTTACGATCTTGTAGCGGCTAATCAAGGCTTCACCCTCGGATACCGTCACCAGGCGGCCGTTC
TTGGCCTTCTTCGTACGCTGCATGGCAACGTGCGTGGTGTTTAACCGAATGCAGGTTTCTACCAGGTCGT
CTTTCTGCTTTCCGCCATCGGCTCGCCGGCAGAACTTGAGTACGTCCGCAACGTGTGGACGGAACACGCG
GCCGGGCTTGTCTCCCTTCCCTTCCCGGTATCGGTTCATGGATTCGGTTAGATGGGAAACCGCCATCAGT
ACCAGGTCGTAATCCCACACACTGGCCATGCCGGCCGGCCCTGCGGAAACCTCTACGTGCCCGTCTGGAA
GCTCGTAGCGGATCACCTCGCCAGCTCGTCGGTCACGCTTCGACAGACGGAAAACGGCCACGTCCATGAT
GCTGCGACTATCGCGGGTGCCCACGTCATAGAGCATCGGAACGAAAAAATCTGGTTGCTCGTCGCCCTTG
GGCGGCTTCCTAATCGACGGCGCACCGGCTGCCGGCGGTTGCCGGGATTCTTTGCGGATTCGATCAGCGG
CCGCTTGCCACGATTCACCGGGGCGTGCTTCTGCCTCGATGCGTTGCCGCTGGGCGGCCTGCGCGGCCTT
CAACTTCTCCACCAGGTCATCACCCAGCGCCGCGCCGATTTGTACCGGGCCGGATGGTTTGCGACCGCTC
ACGCCGATTCCTCGGGCTTGGGGGTTCCAGTGCCATTGCAGGGCCGGCAGACAACCCAGCCGCTTACGCC
TGGCCAACCGCCCGTTCCTCCACACATGGGGCATTCCACGGCGTCGGTGCCTGGTTGTTCTTGATTTTCC
ATGCCGCCTCCTTTAGCCGCTAAAATTCATCTACTCATTTATTCATTTGCTCATTTACTCTGGTAGCTGC
GCGATGTATTCAGATAGCAGCTCGGTAATGGTCTTGCCTTGGCGTACCGCGTACATCTTCAGCTTGGTGT
GATCCTCCGCCGGCAACTGAAAGTTGACCCGCTTCATGGCTGGCGTGTCTGCCAGGCTGGCCAACGTTGC
AGCCTTGCTGCTGCGTGCGCTCGGACGGCCGGCACTTAGCGTGTTTGTGCTTTTGCTCATTTTCTCTTTA
CCTCATTAACTCAAATGAGTTTTGATTTAATTTCAGCGGCCAGCGCCTGGACCTCGCGGGCAGCGTCGCC
CTCGGGTTCTGATTCAAGAACGGTTGTGCCGGCGGCGGCAGTGCCTGGGTAGCTCACGCGCTGCGTGATA
CGGGACTCAAGAATGGGCAGCTCGTACCCGGCCAGCGCCTCGGCAACCTCACCGCCGATGCGCGTGCCTT
TGATCGCCCGCGACACGACAAAGGCCGCTTGTAGCCTTCCATCCGTGACCTCAATGCGCTGCTTAACCAG
CTCCACCAGGTCGGCGGTGGCCCATATGTCGTAAGGGCTTGGCTGCACCGGAATCAGCACGAAGTCGGCT
GCCTTGATCGCGGACACAGCCAAGTCCGCCGCCTGGGGCGCTCCGTCGATCACTACGAAGTCGCGCCGGC
CGATGGCCTTCACGTCGCGGTCAATCGTCGGGCGGTCGATGCCGACAACGGTTAGCGGTTGATCTTCCCG
CACGGCCGCCCAATCGCGGGCACTGCCCTGGGGATCGGAATCGACTAACAGAACATCGGCCCCGGCGAGT
TGCAGGGCGCGGGCTAGATGGGTTGCGATGGTCGTCTTGCCTGACCCGCCTTTCTGGTTAAGTACAGCGA
TAACCTTCATGCGTTCCCCTTGCGTATTTGTTTATTTACTCATCGCATCATATACGCAGCGACCGCATGA
CGCAAGCTGTTTTACTCAAATACACATCACCTTTTTAGACGGCGGCGCTCGGTTTCTTCAGCGGCCAAGC
TGGCCGGCCAGGCCGCCAGCTTGGCATCAGACAAACCGGCCAGGATTTCATGCAGCCGCACGGTTGAGAC
GTGCGCGGGCGGCTCGAACACGTACCCGGCCGCGATCATCTCCGCCTCGATCTCTTCGGTAATGAAAAAC
GGTTCGTCCTGGCCGTCCTGGTGCGGTTTCATGCTTGTTCCTCTTGGCGTTCATTCTCGGCGGCCGCCAG
GGCGTCGGCCTCGGTCAATGCGTCCTCACGGAAGGCACCGCGCCGCCTGGCCTCGGTGGGCGTCACTTCC
TCGCTGCGCTCAAGTGCGCGGTACAGGGTCGAGCGATGCACGCCAAGCAGTGCAGCCGCCTCTTTCACGG
TGCGGCCTTCCTGGTCGATCAGCTCGCGGGCGTGCGCGATCTGTGCCGGGGTGAGGGTAGGGCGGGGGCC
AAACTTCACGCCTCGGGCCTTGGCGGCCTCGCGCCCGCTCCGGGTGCGGTCGATGATTAGGGAACGCTCG
AACTCGGCAATGCCGGCGAACACGGTCAACACCATGCGGCCGGCCGGCGTGGTGGTGTCGGCCCACGGCT
CTGCCAGGCTACGCAGGCCCGCGCCGGCCTCCTGGATGCGCTCGGCAATGTCCAGTAGGTCGCGGGTGCT
GCGGGCCAGGCGGTCTAGCCTGGTCACTGTCACAACGTCGCCAGGGCGTAGGTGGTCAAGCATCCTGGCC
AGCTCCGGGCGGTCGCGCCTGGTGCCGGTGATCTTCTCGGAAAACAGCTTGGTGCAGCCGGCCGCGTGCA
GTTCGGCCCGTTGGTTGGTCAAGTCCTGGTCGTCGGTGCTGACGCGGGCATAGCCCAGCAGGCCAGCGGC
GGCGCTCTTGTTCATGGCGTAATGTCTCCGGTTCTAGTCGCAAGTATTCTACTTTATGCGACTAAAACAC
GCGACAAGAAAACGCCAGGAAAAGGGCAGGGCGGCAGCCTGTCGCGTAACTTAGGACTTGTGCGACATGT
CGTTTTCAGAAGACGGCTGCACTGAACGTCAGAAGCCGACTGCACTATAGCAGCGGAGGGGTTGGATCAA
AGTACTTTGATCCCGAGGGGAACCCTGTGGTTGGCATGCACATACAAATGGACGAACGGATAAACCT
Features (pLannotate 1.2.2; 31 found; start..end, strand, type, name):
     54..78      -  misc_feature   RB T-DNA repeat: right border repeat from nopaline C58 T-DNA
    144..298     -  CDS            lacZα (fragment): LacZα fragment of β-galactosidase; lacZ fragment
    301..321     -  misc_feature   MCS (fragment): pUC18/19 multiple cloning site
    812..1153    +  promoter       CaMV 35S promoter: strong constitutive promoter from cauliflower mosaic virus
   1179..1303    +  protein_bind   attR1: mutant version of attR; recombination site for the Gateway® LR reaction LR Clonase™
   1340..1370    +  promoter       lac UV5 promoter: E. coli lac promoter with an "up" mutation
   1395..1423    +  promoter       cat promoter (fragment): promoter of the E. coli cat gene encoding chloramphenicol acetyltransferase
   1424..2083    +  CDS            CmR: chloramphenicol acetyltransferase; cat; confers resistance to chloramphenicol
   2262..2420    +  CDS            ccdA (fragment): CCDA_ECO57 - Also known as H, letA. Experimental evidence at protein level: Swiss-Prot protein existence level 1. Antitoxin component of a type II toxin-antitoxin (TA) system which inhibits the post-segregational killing (PSK) of plasmid-free cells, also referred to as a plasmid addiction system. Binds to and blocks the activity of CcdB; will also remove bound CcdB protein from the CcdB-GyrA complex by forming a CcdA-CcdB complex, a process termed rejuvenation. Functions as a transcriptional corepressor for the ccdAB operon, repression also requires CcdB (By similarity). From Escherichia coli
   2425..2727    +  CDS            ccdB: CCDB_ECOLI - Also known as G, letB, letD. Experimental evidence at protein level: Swiss-Prot protein existence level 1. Toxic component of a type II toxin-antitoxin (TA) system, functioning in plasmid maintainence. Responsible for the post- segregational killing (PSK) of plasmid-free cells, also referred to as a plasmid addiction system. Half-life of over 2 hours. Cell killing by CcdB is accompanied by filamentation, defects in chromosome and plasmid segregation, defects in cell division, formation of anucleate cells, decreased DNA synthesis and plasmid loss. Interferes with the activity of DN
   2771..2895    -  protein_bind   attR2: mutant version of attR; recombination site for the Gateway® LR reaction LR Clonase™
   2915..3073    +  CDS            13xMyc (fragment): 13 tandem Myc epitope tags
   3098..3350    +  terminator     NOS terminator: nopaline synthase terminator and poly(A) signal
   3406..3428    -  protein_bind   lac operator (fragment): The lac repressor binds to the lac operator to inhibit transcription in E. coli. This inhibition can be relieved by adding lactose or isopropyl-β-D-thiogalactopyranoside (IPTG). lac repressor encoded by lacI
   3432..3462    -  promoter       lac promoter: promoter for the E. coli lac operon
   3477..3498    -  protein_bind   CAP binding site: CAP binding activates transcription in the presence of cAMP. E. coli catabolite activator protein
   3534..3786    -  terminator     NOS terminator: nopaline synthase terminator and poly(A) signal
   3937..4962    -  CDS            HygR: aminoglycoside phosphotransferase from E. coli; aph(4)-Ia; confers resistance to hygromycin
   5014..5193    -  promoter       NOS promoter: nopaline synthase promoter
   5273..5602    -  CDS            tnpA (fragment): TN5P_ECOLX - Also known as tnp. Experimental evidence at protein level: Swiss-Prot protein existence level 1. Mediates transposition of transposon Tn5 by a 'cut and paste' mechanism. First, the monomeric transposase binds the 19 bp inverted DNA repeats flanking the transposon. Then, dimerization of the DNA- bound transposase creates a synaptic DNA complex. After nicking of the first DNA strand, excision of the transposon proceeds through a series of intermediates. The transposase then mediates the insertion of the transposon at a new site by strand transfer. The activity of the wild- type tran
   5699..5723    -  misc_feature   LB T-DNA repeat: left border repeat from nopaline C58 T-DNA
   5982..6005    +  promoter       Pc promoter (fragment): intI1 (promoter lies within the coding sequence); class 1 integron promoter
   6181..6237    +  CDS            GmR (fragment): gentamycin acetyltransferase; aacC1; confers resistance to gentamycin
   6248..7035    +  CDS            SmR (fragment): aminoglycoside adenylyltransferase (Murphy, 1985); aadA; confers resistance to spectinomycin and streptomycin
   7281..7869    +  rep_origin     ori: high-copy-number ColE1/pMB1/pBR322/pUC origin of replication
   8055..8195    -  misc_feature   bom: basis of mobility region from pBR322
   8297..8336    -  CDS            rop (fragment): Rop protein, which maintains plasmids at low copy number; rop
   8539..8733    -  rep_origin     pVS1 oriV: origin of replication for the Pseudomonas plasmid pVS1 (Heeb et al., 2000)
   8799..9872    -  CDS            pVS1 RepA: replication protein from the Pseudomonas plasmid pVS1 (Heeb et al., 2000)
  10301..10930   -  CDS            pVS1 StaA: stability protein from the Pseudomonas plasmid pVS1 (Heeb et al., 2000)
  11490..11891   -  CDS            Y4CG_SINFN (fragment): Protein inferred from homology: Swiss-Prot protein existence level 3. From Sinorhizobium fredii (strain NBRC 101917 / NGR234).
