[The description below was written by a language model from this plasmid's Addgene catalogue record and pLannotate feature annotations shown in this document.]
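Description:
pGWB517 is an empty Gateway destination binary vector for Agrobacterium-mediated plant transformation. It is built on the pPZP221 backbone, and the deposited sequence is about 12.2 kb. The backbone carries a ColE1/pMB1-type origin with a bom site for high-copy propagation in E. coli. It also carries the pVS1 oriV, RepA and StaA functions, which support replication and stable maintenance in Agrobacterium. Bacterial selection relies on an aadA spectinomycin/streptomycin resistance gene outside the T-DNA. Only a short remnant of the gentamycin resistance gene remains near it.

Between the nopaline-type right and left T-DNA border repeats sits the expression cassette: a CaMV 35S promoter, an attR1–attR2 Gateway cassette, a Myc epitope coding region and a NOS terminator. The automated annotation labels the tag as a fragment of a 13xMyc array, but the catalogue describes it as 4xMyc, which fits the short length of the feature. The Gateway cassette contains a chloramphenicol resistance gene and the ccdB toxin gene. For this reason the unrecombined vector is grown in a ccdB-tolerant strain under chloramphenicol plus spectinomycin. An LR reaction with an entry clone replaces the cassette with the gene of interest, and ccdB then counterselects unrecombined plasmid. An open reading frame inserted without a stop codon and in frame is expressed constitutively in plants as a C-terminal 4xMyc fusion.

The T-DNA also carries a NOS promoter–hygromycin phosphotransferase–NOS terminator unit in the opposite orientation, near the left border, for hygromycin selection of transformed plants. This unit replaced the original gentamycin plant marker of pPZP221. Residual lacZα, lac promoter and Tn5 transposase fragments are cloning remnants. The vector is typically used for overexpressing Myc-tagged proteins in transgenic plants, where the tag allows immunodetection.
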