Addgene plasmid #74859: pGWB517
Purpose: (Empty Backbone) Gateway cloning compatible binary vector for C-terminal fusion with 4xMyc (CaMV35S promoter).
Depositing lab: Tsuyoshi Nakagawa. Depositing organization: Shimane University. Publication: Improved Gateway binary vectors: high-performance vectors for creation of fusion constructs in transgenic analysis of plants. Nakagawa T, Suzuki T, Murata S, Nakamura S, Hino T, Maeo K, Tabata R, Kawai T, Tanaka K, Niwa Y, Watanabe Y, Nakamura K, Kimura T, Ishiguro S. Biosci Biotechnol Biochem. 2007 Aug;71(8):2095-100. Epub 2007 Aug 7. 10.1271/bbb.70216 PubMed 17690442.
Backbone
  Vector backbone: pPZP221
  Backbone manufacturer: Hajdukiewicz P., Svab Z. and Maliga P.
  Backbone size (bp): 8500
  Modifications to backbone: gentamycin-resistant marker was removed and hygromycin-resistant marker (NOS promoter:HPT:NOS terminator) was inserted
  Vector type: Plant Expression
  Promoter: CaMV35S
  Selectable markers: Hygromycin
Growth in bacteria
  Bacterial resistance: Chloramphenicol and Spectinomycin, 25 & 50 μg/mL
  Growth temperature: 37°C
  Growth strain: ccdB Survival
  Copy number: High Copy
Gene/Insert
  Cloning method: Gateway Cloning
Terms and licenses: Academic/Nonprofit Terms; Industry Terms: Not Available to Industry
How to cite: pGWB517 was a gift from Tsuyoshi Nakagawa (Addgene plasmid # 74859 ; http://n2t.net/addgene:74859 ; RRID:Addgene_74859)
