>Addgene plasmid #74859 | pGWB517 | addgene partial sequence | sequence record 152840 | ccdB-Fwd 5'-GCATGATGACCACCGATATG-3'
GGGGAATATAAATGTCAGGCTCCCTTATACACAGCCAGTCTGCAGGTCGACCATAGTGACTGGATATGTT
GTGTTTTACAGTATTATGTAGTCTGTTTTTTATGCAAAATCTAATTTAATATATTGATATTTATATCATT
TTACGTTTCTCGTTCAGCTTTCTTGTACAAAGTGGTTGATAACAGCGGGTTAATTAACGGTGAACAAAAG
CTAATCTCCGAGGAAGACTTGAACGGTGAACAAAAATTAATCTCAGAAGAAGACTTGAACGGACTCGACG
GTGAACAAAAGTTGATTTCTGAAGAAGATTTGAACGGTGAACAAAAGCTAA
